Addgene plasmid #116422: pHAGE-KRAS-A146V
Purpose: Lentiviral expression of KRAS A146V
Depositing lab: Gordon Mills & Kenneth Scott. Depositing organization: Baylor College of Medicine. Publication: Systematic Functional Annotation of Somatic Mutations in Cancer. Ng PK, Li J, Jeong KJ, Shao S, Chen H, Tsang YH, Sengupta S, Wang Z, Bhavana VH, Tran R, Soewito S, Minussi DC, Moreno D, Kong K, Dogruluk T, Lu H, Gao J, Tokheim C, Zhou DC, Johnson AM, Zeng J, Ip CKM, Ju Z, Wester M, Yu S, Li Y, Vellano CP, Schultz N, Karchin R, Ding L, Lu Y, Cheung LWT, Chen K, Shaw KR, Meric-Bernstam F, Scott KL, Yi S, Sahni N, Liang H, Mills GB. Cancer Cell. 2018 Mar 12;33(3):450-462.e10. doi: 10.1016/j.ccell.2018.01.021. PubMed 29533785.
Backbone
  Vector backbone: pHAGE
  Vector type: Lentiviral
Growth in bacteria
  Bacterial resistance: Ampicillin, 100 μg/mL
  Growth temperature: 37°C
  Growth strain: Stbl3
  Copy number: High Copy
Gene/Insert
  Gene/Insert name: KRAS
  Species: H. sapiens (human)
  Mutation: A146V
  Entrez Gene: KRAS (a.k.a. 'C-K-RAS, C-K-RAS, CFC2, K-RAS2A, K-RAS2B, K-RAS4A, K-RAS4B, K-Ras, K-Ras 2, KI-RAS, KRAS1, KRAS2, NS, NS3, OES, RALD, RASK2, c-Ki-ras, c-Ki-ras2)
  Cloning method: Gateway Cloning
Terms and licenses: Academic/Nonprofit Terms; Industry Terms: Not Available to Industry
How to cite: pHAGE-KRAS-A146V was a gift from Gordon Mills & Kenneth Scott (Addgene plasmid # 116422 ; http://n2t.net/addgene:116422 ; RRID:Addgene_116422)
