[The description below was written by a language model from this plasmid's Addgene catalogue record and pLannotate feature annotations shown in this document.]
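Description:
pHAGE-KRAS-A146V is an HIV-1-based lentiviral expression plasmid of about 9.1 kb, built on the pHAGE backbone to deliver the human KRAS small GTPase carrying the A146V substitution into mammalian cells. In bacteria it is maintained through a high-copy ColE1/pUC-type origin and selected with ampicillin via the β-lactamase gene. Short lac regulatory, lacI, SV40 origin and SV40 poly(A) fragments in the backbone appear to be cloning remnants rather than functional modules.

The transfer cassette lies between a truncated 5' LTR and a self-inactivating ΔU3 3' LTR. It includes the Ψ packaging signal with an adjoining gag fragment, the Rev response element for Rev-dependent nuclear export of the genomic RNA, and the cPPT/CTS, which aids nuclear import and transduction. Because the viral proteins are absent apart from short gag, rev and nef fragments, packaging functions must be supplied from other plasmids.

Inside this frame, the constitutive EF-1α promoter drives the KRAS open reading frame, which was introduced by Gateway recombination and is therefore flanked by attB1 and attB2 sites. A V5 epitope sequence sits downstream of attB2, but the record does not state whether it is fused in frame to KRAS or separated from it by a stop codon. An EMCV IRES followed by EGFP lets the same transcript report transduced cells by fluorescence, and a WPRE enhances transcript expression. No mammalian drug-resistance marker is annotated.

The construct comes from a collection made for systematic functional annotation of somatic cancer mutations, where it serves for stable expression of this KRAS variant.
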