Features (pLannotate 1.2.2; 27 found; start..end, strand, type, name):
    377..634     +  LTR            5' LTR (truncated): truncated 5' long terminal repeat (LTR) from HIV-1
    681..806     +  misc_feature   HIV-1 Ψ: packaging signal of human immunodeficiency virus type 1
    790..1128    +  CDS            HIV-1 gag (fragment): gag protein from human immunodeficiency virus 1; gag
   1303..1536    +  misc_feature   RRE: The Rev response element (RRE) of HIV-1 allows for Rev-dependent mRNA export from the nucleus to the cytoplasm.
   1913..2013    +  CDS            Rev (fragment): human immunodeficiency virus 1 (HIV-1) Rev protein; rev; enhances nuclear export of unspliced and incompletely spliced viral mRNAs
   2058..2175    +  misc_feature   cPPT/CTS: central polypurine tract and central termination sequence of HIV-1
   2223..3401    +  promoter       EF-1α promoter: strong constitutive promoter for human elongation factor EF-1α
   3422..3442    +  protein_bind   attB1: mutant version of attB; core recombination site for the Gateway® BP reaction BP Clonase™
   3448..4013    +  CDS            K-Ras (fragment) (sequence partly withheld): human small GTPase proto-oncoprotein
   4016..4040    -  protein_bind   attB2: mutant version of attB; recombination site for the Gateway® BP reaction BP Clonase™
   4093..4134    +  CDS            V5 tag: epitope tag from simian virus 5
   4260..4722    +  misc_feature   IRES: internal ribosome entry site (IRES) of the encephalomyocarditis virus (EMCV)
   4736..5455    +  CDS            EGFP: the original enhanced GFP (Yang et al., 1996) mammalian codon-optimized
   5469..6057    +  misc_feature   WPRE: woodchuck hepatitis virus posttranscriptional regulatory element
   6065..6130    +  CDS            nef (fragment): NEF_HV1Z2 - Experimental evidence at protein level: Swiss-Prot protein existence level 1. Extracellular Nef protein targets CD4(+) T-lymphocytes for apoptosis by interacting with CXCR4 surface receptors. From Human immunodeficiency virus type 1 group M subtype D (isolate Z2/CDC-Z34) (HIV-1).
   6132..6365    +  LTR            3' LTR (ΔU3): self-inactivating 3' long terminal repeat (LTR) from HIV-1
   6570..6674    +  promoter       AmpR promoter: bla
   6675..7535    +  CDS            AmpR: β-lactamase; bla; confers resistance to ampicillin, carbenicillin, and related antibiotics
   7706..8294    +  rep_origin     ori: high-copy-number ColE1/pMB1/pBR322/pUC origin of replication
   8477..8531    +  CDS            lacI (fragment): lac repressor; lacI; The lac repressor binds to the lac operator to inhibit transcription in E. coli. This inhibition can be relieved by adding lactose or isopropyl-β-D-thiogalactopyranoside (IPTG).
   8537..8630    +  rep_origin     SV40 ori (fragment): SV40 origin of replication
   8655..8692    +  CDS            lacI (fragment): lac repressor; lacI; The lac repressor binds to the lac operator to inhibit transcription in E. coli. This inhibition can be relieved by adding lactose or isopropyl-β-D-thiogalactopyranoside (IPTG).
   8705..8726    +  protein_bind   CAP binding site: CAP binding activates transcription in the presence of cAMP. E. coli catabolite activator protein
   8741..8771    +  promoter       lac promoter: promoter for the E. coli lac operon
   8779..8795    +  protein_bind   lac operator: The lac repressor binds to the lac operator to inhibit transcription in E. coli. This inhibition can be relieved by adding lactose or isopropyl-β-D-thiogalactopyranoside (IPTG). lac repressor encoded by lacI
   8829..8912    +  polyA_signal   SV40 poly(A) signal (fragment): SV40 polyadenylation signal
   9079..329     +  CDS            nef (fragment) (across the origin): NEF_HV1BR - Experimental evidence at protein level: Swiss-Prot protein existence level 1. Extracellular Nef protein targets CD4(+) T-lymphocytes for apoptosis by interacting with CXCR4 surface receptors (PubMed:14990729). From Human immunodeficiency virus type 1 group M subtype B (isolate BRU/LAI) (HIV-1).
>Addgene plasmid #116422 | pHAGE-KRAS-A146V | addgene full sequence | sequence record 245328 | Addgene NGS Result
TGGAAGGGCTAATTCACTCCCAAAGAAGACAAGATATCCTTGATCTGTGGATCTACCACACACAAGGCTA
CTTCCCTGATTAGCAGAACTACACACCAGGGCCAGGGGTCAGATATCCACTGACCTTTGGATGGTGCTAC
AAGCTAGTACCAGTTGAGCCAGATAAGGTAGAAGAGGCCAATAAAGGAGAGAACACCAGCTTGTTACACC
CTGTGAGCCTGCATGGGATGGATGACCCGGAGAGAGAAGTGTTAGAGTGGAGGTTTGACAGCCGCCTAGC
ATTTCATCACGTGGCCCGAGAGCTGCATCCGGAGTACTTCAAGAACTGCTGATATCGAGCTTGCTACAAG
GGACTTTCCGCTGGGGACTTTCCAGGGAGGCGTGGCCTGGGCGGGACTGGGGAGTGGCGAGCCCTCAGAT
CCTGCATATAAGCAGCTGCTTTTTGCCTGTACTGGGTCTCTCTGGTTAGACCAGATCTGAGCCTGGGAGC
TCTCTGGCTAACTAGGGAACCCACTGCTTAAGCCTCAATAAAGCTTGCCTTGAGTGCTTCAAGTAGTGTG
TGCCCGTCTGTTGTGTGACTCTGGTAACTAGAGATCCCTCAGACCCTTTTAGTCAGTGTGGAAAATCTCT
AGCAGTGGCGCCCGAACAGGGACTTGAAAGCGAAAGGGAAACCAGAGGAGCTCTCTCGACGCAGGACTCG
GCTTGCTGAAGCGCGCACGGCAAGAGGCGAGGGGCGGCGACTGGTGAGTACGCCAAAAATTTTGACTAGC
GGAGGCTAGAAGGAGAGAGATGGGTGCGAGAGCGTCAGTATTAAGCGGGGGAGAATTAGATCGCGATGGG
AAAAAATTCGGTTAAGGCCAGGGGGAAAGAAAAAATATAAATTAAAACATATAGTATGGGCAAGCAGGGA
GCTAGAACGATTCGCAGTTAATCCTGGCCTGTTAGAAACATCAGAAGGCTGTAGACAAATACTGGGACAG
CTACAACCATCCCTTCAGACAGGATCAGAAGAACTTAGATCATTATATAATACAGTAGCAACCCTCTATT
GTGTGCATCAAAGGATAGAGATAAAAGACACCAAGGAAGCTTTAGACAAGATAGAGGAAGAGCAAAACAA
AAGTAAGACCACCGCACAGCAAGCGGCCGGCCGCTGATCTTCAGACCTGGAGGAGGAGATATGAGGGACA
ATTGGAGAAGTGAATTATATAAATATAAAGTAGTAAAAATTGAACCATTAGGAGTAGCACCCACCAAGGC
AAAGAGAAGAGTGGTGCAGAGAGAAAAAAGAGCAGTGGGAATAGGAGCTTTGTTCCTTGGGTTCTTGGGA
GCAGCAGGAAGCACTATGGGCGCAGCGTCAATGACGCTGACGGTACAGGCCAGACAATTATTGTCTGGTA
TAGTGCAGCAGCAGAACAATTTGCTGAGGGCTATTGAGGCGCAACAGCATCTGTTGCAACTCACAGTCTG
GGGCATCAAGCAGCTCCAGGCAAGAATCCTGGCTGTGGAAAGATACCTAAAGGATCAACAGCTCCTGGGG
ATTTGGGGTTGCTCTGGAAAACTCATTTGCACCACTGCTGTGCCTTGGAATGCTAGTTGGAGTAATAAAT
CTCTGGAACAGATTTGGAATCACACGACCTGGATGGAGTGGGACAGAGAAATTAACAATTACACAAGCTT
AATACACTCCTTAATTGAAGAATCGCAAAACCAGCAAGAAAAGAATGAACAAGAATTATTGGAATTAGAT
AAATGGGCAAGTTTGTGGAATTGGTTTAACATAACAAATTGGCTGTGGTATATAAAATTATTCATAATGA
TAGTAGGAGGCTTGGTAGGTTTAAGAATAGTTTTTGCTGTACTTTCTATAGTGAATAGAGTTAGGCAGGG
ATATTCACCATTATCGTTTCAGACCCACCTCCCAACCCCGAGGGGACCCGACAGGCCCGAAGGAATAGAA
GAAGAAGGTGGAGAGAGAGACAGAGACAGATCCATTCGATTAGTGAACGGATCTCGACGGTATCGCCGAA
TTCACAAATGGCAGTATTCATCCACAATTTTAAAAGAAAAGGGGGGATTGGGGGGTACAGTGCAGGGGAA
AGAATAGTAGACATAATAGCAACAGACATACAAACTAAAGAATTACAAAAACAAATTACAAAAATTCAAA
ATTTTCGGGTTTATTACAGGGACAGCAGAGATCCAGTTTGGACTAGTCGTGAGGCTCCGGTGCCCGTCAG
TGGGCAGAGCGCACATCGCCCACAGTCCCCGAGAAGTTGGGGGGAGGGGTCGGCAATTGAACCGGTGCCT
AGAGAAGGTGGCGCGGGGTAAACTGGGAAAGTGATGTCGTGTACTGGCTCCGCCTTTTTCCCGAGGGTGG
GGGAGAACCGTATATAAGTGCAGTAGTCGCCGTGAACGTTCTTTTTCGCAACGGGTTTGCCGCCAGAACA
CAGGTAAGTGCCGTGTGTGGTTCCCGCGGGCCTGGCCTCTTTACGGGTTATGGCCCTTGCGTGCCTTGAA
TTACTTCCACCTGGCTGCAGTACGTGATTCTTGATCCCGAGCTTCGGGTTGGAAGTGGGTGGGAGAGTTC
GAGGCCTTGCGCTTAAGGAGCCCCTTCGCCTCGTGCTTGAGTTGAGGCCTGGCCTGGGCGCTGGGGCCGC
CGCGTGCGAATCTGGTGGCACCTTCGCGCCTGTCTCGCTGCTTTCGATAAGTCTCTAGCCATTTAAAATT
TTTGATGACCTGCTGCGACGCTTTTTTTCTGGCAAGATAGTCTTGTAAATGCGGGCCAAGATCTGCACAC
TGGTATTTCGGTTTTTGGGGCCGCGGGCGGCGACGGGGCCCGTGCGTCCCAGCGCACATGTTCGGCGAGG
CGGGGCCTGCGAGCGCGGCCACCGAGAATCGGACGGGGGTAGTCTCAAGCTGGCCGGCCTGCTCTGGTGC
CTGGCCTCGCGCCGCCGTGTATCGCCCCGCCCTGGGCGGCAAGGCTGGCCCGGTCGGCACCAGTTGCGTG
AGCGGAAAGATGGCCGCTTCCCGGCCCTGCTGCAGGGAGCTCAAAATGGAGGACGCGGCGCTCGGGAGAG
CGGGCGGGTGAGTCACCCACACAAAGGAAAAGGGCCTTTCCGTCCTCAGCCGTCGCTTCATGTGACTCCA
CGGAGTACCGGGCGCCGTCCAGGCACCTCGATTAGTTCTCGAGCTTTTGGAGTACGTCGTCTTTAGGTTG
GGGGGAGGGGTTTTATGCGATGGAGTTTCCCCACACTGAGTGGGTGGAGACTGAAGTTAGGCCAGCTTGG
CACTTGATGTAATTCTCCTTGGAATTTGCCCTTTTTGAGTTTGGATCTTGGTTCATTCTCAAGCCTCAGA
CAGTGGTTCAAAGTTTTTTTCTTCCATTTCAGGTGTCGTGAAGCGGCCCTGCAGATATCAACAAGTTTGT
ACAAAAAAGCAGGCACCATGACT
[507 nt withheld, positions 3454-3960]
AAAGATGGTAAAAAGAAGAAAAAGAAGTCAAAGACAAAGTGTGTAATTATGTAGAACCCAGCTTTCTTGT
ACAAAGTGGTTGATATCCAGCACAGTGGCGGCCGCTCGAGTCTAGAGGGCCCGCGGTTCGAAGGTAAGCC
TATCCCTAACCCTCTCCTCGGTCTCGATTCTACGCGTACCGGTTAGTAATGAGATCCCTCCCCCCCCCCT
AACGTTACTGGCCGAAGCCGCTTGGAATAAGGCCGGTGTGCGTTTGTCTATATGTTATTTTCCACCATAT
TGCCGTCTTTTGGCAATGTGAGGGCCCGGAAACCTGGCCCTGTCTTCTTGACGAGCATTCCTAGGGGTCT
TTCCCCTCTCGCCAAAGGAATGCAAGGTCTGTTGAATGTCGTGAAGGAAGCAGTTCCTCTGGAAGCTTCT
TGAAGACAAACAACGTCTGTAGCGACCCTTTGCAGGCAGCGGAACCCCCCACCTGGCGACAGGTGCCTCT
GCGGCCAAAAGCCACGTGTATAAGATACACCTGCAAAGGCGGCACAACCCCAGTGCCACGTTGTGAGTTG
GATAGTTGTGGAAAGAGTCAAATGGCTCTCCTCAAGCGTATTCAACAAGGGGCTGAAGGATGCCCAGAAG
GTACCCCATTGTATGGGATCTGATCTGGGGCCTCGGTGCACATGCTTTACATGTGTTTAGTCGAGGTTAA
AAAAACGTCTAGGCCCCCCGAACCACGGGGACGTGGTTTTCCTTTGAAAAACACGATGATAATATGGCCA
CACATATGGTGAGCAAGGGCGAGGAGCTGTTCACCGGGGTGGTGCCCATCCTGGTCGAGCTGGACGGCGA
CGTAAACGGCCACAAGTTCAGCGTGTCCGGCGAGGGCGAGGGCGATGCCACCTACGGCAAGCTGACCCTG
AAGTTCATCTGCACCACCGGCAAGCTGCCCGTGCCCTGGCCCACCCTCGTGACCACCCTGACCTACGGCG
TGCAGTGCTTCAGCCGCTACCCCGACCACATGAAGCAGCACGACTTCTTCAAGTCCGCCATGCCCGAAGG
CTACGTCCAGGAGCGCACCATCTTCTTCAAGGACGACGGCAACTACAAGACCCGCGCCGAGGTGAAGTTC
GAGGGCGACACCCTGGTGAACCGCATCGAGCTGAAGGGCATCGACTTCAAGGAGGACGGCAACATCCTGG
GGCACAAGCTGGAGTACAACTACAACAGCCACAACGTCTATATCATGGCCGACAAGCAGAAGAACGGCAT
CAAGGTGAACTTCAAGATCCGCCACAACATCGAGGACGGCAGCGTGCAGCTCGCCGACCACTACCAGCAG
AACACCCCCATCGGCGACGGCCCCGTGCTGCTGCCCGACAACCACTACCTGAGCACCCAGTCCGCCCTGA
GCAAAGACCCCAACGAGAAGCGCGATCACATGGTCCTGCTGGAGTTCGTGACCGCCGCCGGGATCACTCT
CGGCATGGACGAGCTGTACAAGTAAATCGATAGATCCTAATCAACCTCTGGATTACAAAATTTGTGAAAG
ATTGACTGGTATTCTTAACTATGTTGCTCCTTTTACGCTATGTGGATACGCTGCTTTAATGCCTTTGTAT
CATGCTATTGCTTCCCGTATGGCTTTCATTTTCTCCTCCTTGTATAAATCCTGGTTGCTGTCTCTTTATG
AGGAGTTGTGGCCCGTTGTCAGGCAACGTGGCGTGGTGTGCACTGTGTTTGCTGACGCAACCCCCACTGG
TTGGGGCATTGCCACCACCTGTCAGCTCCTTTCCGGGACTTTCGCTTTCCCCCTCCCTATTGCCACGGCG
GAACTCATCGCCGCCTGCCTTGCCCGCTGCTGGACAGGGGCTCGGCTGTTGGGCACTGACAATTCCGTGG
TGTTGTCGGGGAAATCATCGTCCTTTCCTTGGCTGCTCGCCTGTGTTGCCACCTGGATTCTGCGCGGGAC
GTCCTTCTGCTACGTCCCTTCGGCCCTCAATCCAGCGGACCTTCCTTCCCGCGGCCTGCTGCCGGCTCTG
CGGCCTCTTCCGCGTCTTCGCCTTCGCCCTCAGACGAGTCGGATCTCCCTTTGGGCCGCCTCCCCGCCTG
AGATCCTTTAAGACCAATGACTTACAAGGCAGCTGTAGATCTTAGCCACTTTTTAAAAGAAAAGGGGGGA
CTGGAAGGGCTAATTCACTCCCAACGAAGACAAGATCTGCTTTTTGCTTGTACTGGGTCTCTCTGGTTAG
ACCAGATCTGAGCCTGGGAGCTCTCTGGCTAACTAGGGAACCCACTGCTTAAGCCTCAATAAAGCTTGCC
TTGAGTGCTTCAAGTAGTGTGTGCCCGTCTGTTGTGTGACTCTGGTAACTAGAGATCCCTCAGACCCTTT
TAGTCAGTGTGGAAAATCTCTAGCAGTAGTAGTTCATGTCATCTTATTATTCAGTATTTATAACTTGCAA
AGAAATGAATATCAGAGAGTGAGAGGCCCGGGTTAATTAAGGAAAGGGCTAGATCATTCTTGAAGACGAA
AGGGCCTCGTGATACGCCTATTTTTATAGGTTAATGTCATGATAATAATGGTTTCTTAGACGTCAGGTGG
CACTTTTCGGGGAAATGTGCGCGGAACCCCTATTTGTTTATTTTTCTAAATACATTCAAATATGTATCCG
CTCATGAGACAATAACCCTGATAAATGCTTCAATAATATTGAAAAAGGAAGAGTATGAGTATTCAACATT
TCCGTGTCGCCCTTATTCCCTTTTTTGCGGCATTTTGCCTTCCTGTTTTTGCTCACCCAGAAACGCTGGT
GAAAGTAAAAGATGCTGAAGATCAGTTGGGTGCACGAGTGGGTTACATCGAACTGGATCTCAACAGCGGT
AAGATCCTTGAGAGTTTTCGCCCCGAAGAACGTTTTCCAATGATGAGCACTTTTAAAGTTCTGCTATGTG
GCGCGGTATTATCCCGTGTTGACGCCGGGCAAGAGCAACTCGGTCGCCGCATACACTATTCTCAGAATGA
CTTGGTTGAGTACTCACCAGTCACAGAAAAGCATCTTACGGATGGCATGACAGTAAGAGAATTATGCAGT
GCTGCCATAACCATGAGTGATAACACTGCGGCCAACTTACTTCTGACAACGATCGGAGGACCGAAGGAGC
TAACCGCTTTTTTGCACAACATGGGGGATCATGTAACTCGCCTTGATCGTTGGGAACCGGAGCTGAATGA
AGCCATACCAAACGACGAGCGTGACACCACGATGCCTGTAGCAATGGCAACAACGTTGCGCAAACTATTA
ACTGGCGAACTACTTACTCTAGCTTCCCGGCAACAATTAATAGACTGGATGGAGGCGGATAAAGTTGCAG
GACCACTTCTGCGCTCGGCCCTTCCGGCTGGCTGGTTTATTGCTGATAAATCTGGAGCCGGTGAGCGTGG
GTCTCGCGGTATCATTGCAGCACTGGGGCCAGATGGTAAGCCCTCCCGTATCGTAGTTATCTACACGACG
GGGAGTCAGGCAACTATGGATGAACGAAATAGACAGATCGCTGAGATAGGTGCCTCACTGATTAAGCATT
GGTAACTGTCAGACCAAGTTTACTCATATATACTTTAGATTGATTTAAAACTTCATTTTTAATTTAAAAG
GATCTAGGTGAAGATCCTTTTTGATAATCTCATGACCAAAATCCCTTAACGTGAGTTTTCGTTCCACTGA
GCGTCAGACCCCGTAGAAAAGATCAAAGGATCTTCTTGAGATCCTTTTTTTCTGCGCGTAATCTGCTGCT
TGCAAACAAAAAAACCACCGCTACCAGCGGTGGTTTGTTTGCCGGATCAAGAGCTACCAACTCTTTTTCC
GAAGGTAACTGGCTTCAGCAGAGCGCAGATACCAAATACTGTTCTTCTAGTGTAGCCGTAGTTAGGCCAC
CACTTCAAGAACTCTGTAGCACCGCCTACATACCTCGCTCTGCTAATCCTGTTACCAGTGGCTGCTGCCA
GTGGCGATAAGTCGTGTCTTACCGGGTTGGACTCAAGACGATAGTTACCGGATAAGGCGCAGCGGTCGGG
CTGAACGGGGGGTTCGTGCACACAGCCCAGCTTGGAGCGAACGACCTACACCGAACTGAGATACCTACAG
CGTGAGCTATGAGAAAGCGCCACGCTTCCCGAAGGGAGAAAGGCGGACAGGTATCCGGTAAGCGGCAGGG
TCGGAACAGGAGAGCGCACGAGGGAGCTTCCAGGGGGAAACGCCTGGTATCTTTATAGTCCTGTCGGGTT
TCGCCACCTCTGACTTGAGCGTCGATTTTTGTGATGCTCGTCAGGGGGGCGGAGCCTATGGAAAAACGCC
AGCAACGCGGCCTTTTTACGGTTCCTGGCCTTTTGCTGGCCTTTTGCTCACATGTTCTTTCCTGCGTTAT
CCCCTGATTCTGTGGATAACCGTATTACCGCCTTTGAGTGAGCTGATACCGCTCGCCGCAGCCGAACGAC
CGAGCGCAGCGAGTCAGTGAGCGAGGAAGCGGAAGAGCGCCCAATACGCAAACCGCCTCTCCCCGCGCGT
TGGCCGATTCATTAATGCAGCAAGCTCATGGCTGACTAATTTTTTTTATTTATGCAGAGGCCGAGGCCGC
CTCGGCCTCTGAGCTATTCCAGAAGTAGTGAGGAGGCTTTTTTGGAGGCCTAGGCTTTTGCAAAAAGCTC
CCCGTGGCACGACAGGTTTCCCGACTGGAAAGCGGGCAGTGAGCGCAACGCAATTAATGTGAGTTAGCTC
ACTCATTAGGCACCCCAGGCTTTACACTTTATGCTTCCGGCTCGTATGTTGTGTGGAATTGTGAGCGGAT
AACAATTTCACACAGGAAACAGCTATGACATGATTACGAATTTCACAAATAAAGCATTTTTTTCACTGCA
TTCTAGTTGTGGTTTGTCCAAACTCATCAATGTATCTTATCATGTCTGGATCAACTGGATAACTCAAGCT
AACCAAAATCATCCCAAACTTCCCACCCCATACCCTATTACCACTGCCAATTACCTGTGGTTTCATTTAC
TCTAAACCTGTGATTCCTCTGAATTATTTTCATTTTAAAGAAATTGTATTTGTTAAATATGTACTACAAA
CTTAGTAGT
