>Addgene plasmid #116422 | pHAGE-KRAS-A146V | depositor partial sequence | sequence record 219296 | insert
ATGACT
[507 nt withheld, positions 7-513]
AAAGATGGTAAAAAGAAGAAAAAGAAGTCAAAGACAAAGTGTGTAATTATGTAA
